>Addgene plasmid #228689 | pM.003 | addgene full sequence | sequence record 456341 | Addgene NGS Result
TCGGTCTCAAAGAATGGTGGACAACAAATTCAACAAAGAACAACAAAACGCGTTCTATGAAATCTTACAT
TTACCTAACTTAAACGAAGAACAACGAAACGCCTTCATCCAAAGTTTAAAAGATGACCCAAGCCAAAGCG
CTAACCTTTTAGCAGAAGCTAAAAAGCTAAATGATGCTCAGGCGCCGAAAGTAGACAACAAATTCAACAA
AGAACAACAAAACGCGTTCTATGAAATCTTACATTTACCTAACTTAAACGAAGAACAACGAAACGCCTTC
ATCCAAAGTTTAAAAGATGACCCAAGCCAAAGCGCTAACCTTTTAGCAGAAGCTAAAAAGCTAAATGGTG
CTCAGGCGCCGAAAGAGCTCAAAACCGCGGCTCTTGCGCAACACGATGAAGCCGAGAATTTGTATTTTCA
GGGTTCCGGTATGTGAGACCAGACCAATAAAAAACGCCCGGCGGCAACCGAGCGTTCTGAACAAATCCAG
ATGGAGTTCTGAGGTCATTACTGGATCTATCAACAGGAGTCCAAGCGAGCTCGATATCAAATTACGCCCC
GCCCTGCCACTCATCGCAGTACTGTTGTAATTCATTAAGCATTCTGCCGACATGGAAGCCATCACAAACG
GCATGATGAACCTGAATCGCCAGCGGCATCAGCACCTTGTCGCCTTGCGTATAATATTTGCCCATGGTGA
AAACGGGGGCGAAGAAGTTGTCCATATTGGCCACGTTTAAATCAAAACTGGTGAAACTCACCCAGGGATT
GGCTGAAACGAAAAACATATTCTCAATAAACCCTTTAGGGAAATAGGCCAGGTTTTCACCGTAACACGCC
ACATCTTGCGAATATATGTGTAGAAACTGCCGGAAATCGTCGTGGTATTCACTCCAGAGCGATGAAAACG
TTTCAGTTTGCTCATGGAAAACGGTGTAACAAGGGTGAACACTATCCCATATCACCAGCTCACCGTCTTT
CATTGCCATACGAAATTCCGGATGAGCATTCATCAGGCGGGCAAGAATGTGAATAAAGGCCGGATAAAAC
TTGTGCTTATTTTTCTTTACGGTCTTTAAAAAGGCCGTAATATCCAGCTGAACGGTCTGGTTATAGGTAC
ATTGAGCAACTGACTGAAATGCCTCAAAATGTTCTTTACGATGCCATTGGGATATATCAACGGTGGTATA
TCCAGTGATTTTTTTCTCCATTTTAGCTTCCTTAGCTCCTGAAAATCTCGATAACTCAAAAAATACGCCC
GGTAGTGATCTTATTTCATTATGGTGAAAGTTGGAACCTCTTACGTGCCCGATCAATCATGACCAAAATC
CCTTAACGTGAGTTTTCGTTCCACTGAGCGTCAGACCCCGTAGAAAAGATCAAAGGATCTTCTTGAGATC
CTTTTTTTCTGCGCGTAATCTGCTGCTTGCAAACAAAAAAACCACCGCTACCAGCGGTGGTTTGTTTGCC
GGATCAAGAGCTACCAACTCTTTTTCCGAAGGTAACTGGCTTCAGCAGAGCGCAGATACCAAATACTGTT
CTTCTAGTGTAGCCGTAGTTAGGCCACCACTTCAAGAACTCTGTAGCACCGCCTACATACCTCGCTCTGC
TAATCCTGTTACCAGTGGCTGCTGCCAGTGGCGATAAGTCGTGTCTTACCGGGTTGGACTCAAGACGATA
GTTACCGGATAAGGCGCAGCGGTCGGGCTGAACGGGGGGTTCGTGCACACAGCCCAGCTTGGAGCGAACG
ACCTACACCGAACTGAGATACCTACAGCGTGAGCTATGAGAAAGCGCCACGCTTCCCGAAGGGAGAAAGG
CGGACAGGTATCCGGTAAGCGGCAGGGTCGGAACAGGAGAGCGCACGAGGGAGCTTCCAGGGGGAAACGC
CTGGTATCTTTATAGTCCTGTCGGGTTTCGCCACCTCTGACTTGAGCGTCGATTTTTGTGATGCTCGTCA
GGGGGGCGGAGCCTATGGAAAAACGCCAGCAACGCGGCCTTTTTACGGTTCCTGGCCTTTTGCTGGCCTT
TTGCTCACATGTTCTTTCCTGCGTTATCCCCTGATTCTGTGGATAACCGTAG
Features (pLannotate 1.2.2; 6 found; start..end, strand, type, name):
     17..190     +  CDS            ProtA: IgG-binding unit of Staphylococcus aureus protein A
    194..364     +  CDS            ProtA: IgG-binding unit of Staphylococcus aureus protein A
    447..481     -  terminator     lambda t0 terminator: minimal transcription terminator from phage lambda (Scholtissek and Grosse, 1987)
    555..1211    -  CDS            cat: CAT_ECOLX - Experimental evidence at protein level: Swiss-Prot protein existence level 1. This enzyme is an effector of chloramphenicol resistance in bacteria. From Escherichia coli. This protein is used as a marker in many commonly used cloning vectors, such as pACYC184.
   1212..1309    -  promoter       cat promoter: promoter of the E. coli cat gene encoding chloramphenicol acetyltransferase
   1393..1981    +  rep_origin     ori: high-copy-number ColE1/pMB1/pBR322/pUC origin of replication
