[The description below was written by a language model from this plasmid's Addgene catalogue record and pLannotate feature annotations shown in this document.]
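Description:
pM.003 is a small (about 2.1 kb) part plasmid built on the pYTK001 backbone, the entry vector of the yeast modular cloning toolkit. It belongs to a modular cloning system for assembling multigene vectors for baculovirus/insect cell and yeast expression. Although catalogued as an insect expression vector, the annotated sequence contains no eukaryotic promoter, terminator or viral elements, so it is best understood as a storage plasmid for a single coding module rather than a stand-alone expression construct. It is maintained in E. coli through a high-copy ColE1/pUC-type origin and selected with chloramphenicol, using the cat gene under its native cat promoter. A lambda t0 terminator lies downstream of the cat gene, on the same strand.

The payload is a synthetic N-terminal affinity tag made of two tandem IgG-binding units of Staphylococcus aureus protein A, annotated as adjacent coding segments on the forward strand. According to the catalogue entry, a TEV protease cleavage site follows them. This site is not called in the feature table, though a short unannotated stretch after the second protein A unit could accommodate it. When the module is assembled upstream of a gene of interest in a downstream expression vector, the fusion protein can be captured on IgG resin through the dual protein A tag. TEV protease digestion then releases the target protein from the tag. The record does not state the cloning sites or overhangs flanking the part, so its exact position type within the assembly scheme cannot be determined from the information given.
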