Addgene plasmid #228689: pM.003
Purpose: N terminal dual protein A affinity tag with TEV cleavage site
Depositing lab: Chen Davidovich. Depositing organization: Monash University. Publication: Modular cloning of multigene vectors for the baculovirus system and yeast. Lai Z, Flanigan SF, Boudes M, Davidovich C. J Mol Biol. 2025 Jan 13:168943. doi: 10.1016/j.jmb.2025.168943. PubMed 39814169.
Backbone
  Vector backbone: pYTK001
  Vector type: Insect Expression
Growth in bacteria
  Bacterial resistance: Chloramphenicol, 25 μg/mL
  Growth temperature: 37°C
  Growth strain: DH5alpha
  Copy number: High Copy
Gene/Insert
  Gene/Insert name: 2xProtein A-TEV
  Species: Synthetic
  Mutation: WT
  Cloning method: Restriction Enzyme; 5′ cloning site Unknown (unknown if destroyed); 3′ cloning site Unknown (unknown if destroyed)
  Sequencing primers: 5′ Unknown
Terms and licenses: Academic/Nonprofit Terms; Industry Terms: Not Available to Industry
How to cite: pM.003 was a gift from Chen Davidovich (Addgene plasmid # 228689 ; http://n2t.net/addgene:228689 ; RRID:Addgene_228689)
